Addgene plasmid #233823: pRO117
Purpose: MoClo-YTK; type3; Reporter; mNeonGreen
Depositing lab: Jeff Hasty. Depositing organization: University of California, San Diego (UCSD). Publication: A Standardized Set of MoClo-Compatible Inducible Promoter Systems for Tunable Gene Expression in Yeast. O'Laughlin R, Tran Q, Lezia A, Ngamkanjanarat W, Emmanuele P, Hao N, Hasty J. ACS Synth Biol. 2024 Jan 19;13(1):85-102. doi: 10.1021/acssynbio.3c00184. Epub 2023 Dec 11. PubMed 38079574.
Backbone
  Vector backbone: pYTK001
  Vector type: Yeast Expression
Growth in bacteria
  Bacterial resistance: Chloramphenicol, 25 μg/mL
  Growth temperature: 37°C
  Growth strain: DH5alpha
  Copy number: High Copy
Gene/Insert
  Gene/Insert name: mNeonGreen
  Species: S. cerevisiae (budding yeast)
  Cloning method: Golden Gate
Terms and licenses: Academic/Nonprofit Terms; Industry Terms: Not Available to Industry
How to cite: pRO117 was a gift from Jeff Hasty (Addgene plasmid # 233823 ; http://n2t.net/addgene:233823 ; RRID:Addgene_233823)
