[The description below was written by a language model from this plasmid's Addgene catalogue record and pLannotate feature annotations shown in this document.]
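Description:
pRO117 is a MoClo Yeast Toolkit (YTK) part plasmid that stores the coding sequence of the green/yellow fluorescent protein mNeonGreen as a type 3 (coding sequence) part. It is built on the pYTK001 part-entry backbone and, at about 2.4 kb, is a minimal storage vector rather than a functional expression construct. Although it is catalogued as a yeast expression vector, the annotated features show no yeast promoter, terminator, selection marker or yeast origin of replication. The plasmid is maintained in E. coli through a high-copy ColE1/pUC-type origin. It is selected with chloramphenicol through a cat gene driven by its native promoter and followed by a lambda t0 terminator.

The only payload is the mNeonGreen open reading frame, a bright, rapidly maturing monomeric fluorescent protein originally derived from Branchiostoma lanceolatum. The record lists S. cerevisiae as the species, which may reflect the intended host or codon usage, though this is not stated explicitly. The part was cloned by Golden Gate assembly. In the YTK scheme, a type 3 part is released by a type IIS restriction enzyme with standardized overhangs, so that it can be joined in a defined order between a promoter part (type 2) and a terminator or C-terminal tag part (type 4) to build a complete yeast transcription unit. The type IIS sites themselves are not annotated in the feature table.

pRO117 was deposited as part of a standardized collection of MoClo-compatible inducible promoter systems for tunable gene expression in yeast. It serves as the reporter module there, letting users place mNeonGreen under a promoter of interest and read out its activity and induction behaviour by fluorescence.
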