Features (pLannotate 1.2.2; 5 found; start..end, strand, type, name):
     11..718     +  CDS            mNeonGreen: mNeonGreen is a basic (constitutively fluorescent) green/yellow fluorescent protein published in 2013, derived from Branchiostoma lanceolatum. It is reported to be a very rapidly-maturing monomer with moderate acid sensitivity.
    738..772     -  terminator     lambda t0 terminator: minimal transcription terminator from phage lambda (Scholtissek and Grosse, 1987)
    846..1502    -  CDS            cat: CAT_ECOLX - Experimental evidence at protein level: Swiss-Prot protein existence level 1. This enzyme is an effector of chloramphenicol resistance in bacteria. From Escherichia coli. This protein is used as a marker in many commonly used cloning vectors, such as pACYC184.
   1503..1600    -  promoter       cat promoter: promoter of the E. coli cat gene encoding chloramphenicol acetyltransferase
   1684..2272    +  rep_origin     ori: high-copy-number ColE1/pMB1/pBR322/pUC origin of replication
>Addgene plasmid #233823 | pRO117 | addgene full sequence | sequence record 469358 | Addgene NGS Result
TCGGTCTCATATGGTTTCAAAAGGGGAGGAGGATAATATGGCGAGTCTTCCTGCCACGCATGAGCTGCAT
ATCTTCGGATCTATTAATGGTGTCGACTTTGATATGGTAGGACAAGGAACCGGGAACCCCAATGACGGGT
ATGAAGAGCTAAATCTAAAGAGTACAAAAGGAGATTTACAGTTTTCTCCTTGGATACTTGTTCCCCACAT
TGGATATGGATTTCATCAATATCTTCCTTATCCAGACGGAATGAGCCCGTTCCAGGCCGCTATGGTTGAC
GGCTCCGGGTATCAAGTACACCGTACCATGCAGTTTGAGGATGGGGCATCCCTGACCGTAAATTACAGGT
ACACCTACGAGGGCTCACACATAAAGGGTGAGGCGCAGGTAAAGGGTACTGGATTTCCTGCGGACGGCCC
AGTAATGACAAATTCACTTACAGCAGCGGATTGGTGCAGGAGCAAAAAGACCTATCCCAATGACAAAACT
ATCATAAGTACCTTTAAATGGTCCTATACGACAGGTAACGGGAAGAGATATAGGTCAACGGCAAGGACAA
CGTATACTTTCGCGAAGCCAATGGCAGCAAACTATCTGAAGAATCAACCTATGTACGTGTTCAGAAAGAC
CGAGTTGAAACATTCCAAGACAGAGTTAAATTTCAAAGAATGGCAAAAGGCTTTTACTGACGTAATGGGG
ATGGATGAATTGTATAAGGGATCCTGAGACCAGACCAATAAAAAACGCCCGGCGGCAACCGAGCGTTCTG
AACAAATCCAGATGGAGTTCTGAGGTCATTACTGGATCTATCAACAGGAGTCCAAGCGAGCTCGATATCA
AATTACGCCCCGCCCTGCCACTCATCGCAGTACTGTTGTAATTCATTAAGCATTCTGCCGACATGGAAGC
CATCACAAACGGCATGATGAACCTGAATCGCCAGCGGCATCAGCACCTTGTCGCCTTGCGTATAATATTT
GCCCATGGTGAAAACGGGGGCGAAGAAGTTGTCCATATTGGCCACGTTTAAATCAAAACTGGTGAAACTC
ACCCAGGGATTGGCTGAAACGAAAAACATATTCTCAATAAACCCTTTAGGGAAATAGGCCAGGTTTTCAC
CGTAACACGCCACATCTTGCGAATATATGTGTAGAAACTGCCGGAAATCGTCGTGGTATTCACTCCAGAG
CGATGAAAACGTTTCAGTTTGCTCATGGAAAACGGTGTAACAAGGGTGAACACTATCCCATATCACCAGC
TCACCGTCTTTCATTGCCATACGAAATTCCGGATGAGCATTCATCAGGCGGGCAAGAATGTGAATAAAGG
CCGGATAAAACTTGTGCTTATTTTTCTTTACGGTCTTTAAAAAGGCCGTAATATCCAGCTGAACGGTCTG
GTTATAGGTACATTGAGCAACTGACTGAAATGCCTCAAAATGTTCTTTACGATGCCATTGGGATATATCA
ACGGTGGTATATCCAGTGATTTTTTTCTCCATTTTAGCTTCCTTAGCTCCTGAAAATCTCGATAACTCAA
AAAATACGCCCGGTAGTGATCTTATTTCATTATGGTGAAAGTTGGAACCTCTTACGTGCCCGATCAATCA
TGACCAAAATCCCTTAACGTGAGTTTTCGTTCCACTGAGCGTCAGACCCCGTAGAAAAGATCAAAGGATC
TTCTTGAGATCCTTTTTTTCTGCGCGTAATCTGCTGCTTGCAAACAAAAAAACCACCGCTACCAGCGGTG
GTTTGTTTGCCGGATCAAGAGCTACCAACTCTTTTTCCGAAGGTAACTGGCTTCAGCAGAGCGCAGATAC
CAAATACTGTTCTTCTAGTGTAGCCGTAGTTAGGCCACCACTTCAAGAACTCTGTAGCACCGCCTACATA
CCTCGCTCTGCTAATCCTGTTACCAGTGGCTGCTGCCAGTGGCGATAAGTCGTGTCTTACCGGGTTGGAC
TCAAGACGATAGTTACCGGATAAGGCGCAGCGGTCGGGCTGAACGGGGGGTTCGTGCACACAGCCCAGCT
TGGAGCGAACGACCTACACCGAACTGAGATACCTACAGCGTGAGCTATGAGAAAGCGCCACGCTTCCCGA
AGGGAGAAAGGCGGACAGGTATCCGGTAAGCGGCAGGGTCGGAACAGGAGAGCGCACGAGGGAGCTTCCA
GGGGGAAACGCCTGGTATCTTTATAGTCCTGTCGGGTTTCGCCACCTCTGACTTGAGCGTCGATTTTTGT
GATGCTCGTCAGGGGGGCGGAGCCTATGGAAAAACGCCAGCAACGCGGCCTTTTTACGGTTCCTGGCCTT
TTGCTGGCCTTTTGCTCACATGTTCTTTCCTGCGTTATCCCCTGATTCTGTGGATAACCGTAG
